>Addgene plasmid | pICSL70004 | analyzer sequence | sequence record 75091
CGCTTGAGACCACGAAGTGGCTCTTCAGTGGACGAAAGGGCCTCGTGATACGCCTATTTTTATAGGTTAA
TGTCATGATAATAATGGTTTCTTAGACGTCAGGTGGCACTTTTCGGGGAAATGTGCGCGGAACCCCTATT
TGTTTATTTTTCTAAATACATTCAAATATGTATCCGCTCATGAGACAATAACCCTGATAAATGCTTCAAT
AATATTGAAAAAGGAAGAGTATGCGCTCACGCAACTGGTCCAGAACCTTGACCGAACGCAGCGGTGGTAA
CGGCGCAGTGGCGGTTTTCATGGCTTGTTATGACTGTTTTTTTGGGGTACAGTCTATGCCTCGGGCATCC
AAGCAGCAAGCGCGTTACGCCGTGGGTCGATGTTTGATGTTATGGAGCAGCAACGATGTTACGCAGCAGG
GCAGTCGCCCTAAAACAAAGTTAAACATCATGAGGGAAGCGGTGATCGCCGAAGTATCGACTCAACTATC
AGAGGTAGTTGGCGTCATCGAGCGCCATCTCGAACCGACGTTGCTGGCCGTACATTTGTACGGCTCCGCA
GTGGATGGCGGCCTGAAGCCACACAGCGATATTGATTTGCTGGTTACGGTGACCGTAAGGCTTGATGAAA
CAACGCGGCGAGCTTTGATCAACGACCTTTTGGAAACTTCGGCTTCCCCTGGAGAGAGCGAGATTCTCCG
CGCTGTAGAAGTCACCATTGTTGTGCACGACGACATCATTCCGTGGCGTTATCCAGCTAAGCGCGAACTG
CAATTTGGAGAATGGCAGCGCAATGACATTCTTGCAGGTATCTTCGAGCCAGCCACGATCGACATTGATC
TGGCTATCTTGCTGACAAAAGCAAGAGAACATAGCGTTGCCTTGGTAGGTCCAGCGGCGGAGGAACTCTT
TGATCCGGTTCCTGAACAGGATCTATTTGAGGCGCTAAATGAAACCTTAACGCTATGGAACTCGCCGCCC
GACTGGGCTGGCGATGAGCGAAATGTAGTGCTTACGTTGTCCCGCATTTGGTACAGCGCAGTAACCGGCA
AAATCGCGCCGAAGGATGTCGCTGCCGACTGGGCAATGGAGCGCCTGCCGGCCCAGTATCAGCCCGTCAT
ACTTGAAGCTAGACAGGCTTATCTTGGACAAGAAGAAGATCGCTTGGCCTCGCGCGCAGATCAGTTGGAA
GAATTTGTCCATTACGTAAAAGGCGAGATCACCAAGGTAGTCGGCAAATAACTGTCAGACCAAGTTTACT
CATATATACTTTAGATTGATTTAAAACTTCATTTTTAATTTAAAAGGATCTAGGTGAAGATCCTTTTTGA
TAATCTCATGACCAAAATCCCTTAACGTGAGTTTTCGTTCCACTGAGCGTCAGACCCCGTAGAAAAGATC
AAAGGATCTTCTTGAGATCCTTTTTTTCTGCGCGTAATCTGCTGCTTGCAAACAAAAAAACCACCGCTAC
CAGCGGTGGTTTGTTTGCCGGATCAAGAGCTACCAACTCTTTTTCCGAAGGTAACTGGCTTCAGCAGAGC
GCAGATACCAAATACTGTCCTTCTAGTGTAGCCGTAGTTAGGCCACCACTTCAAGAACTCTGTAGCACCG
CCTACATACCTCGCTCTGCTAATCCTGTTACCAGTGGCTGCTGCCAGTGGCGATAAGTCGTGTCTTACCG
GGTTGGACTCAAGACGATAGTTACCGGATAAGGCGCAGCGGTCGGGCTGAACGGGGGGTTCGTGCACACA
GCCCAGCTTGGAGCGAACGACCTACACCGAACTGAGATACCTACAGCGTGAGCTATGAGAAAGCGCCACG
CTTCCCGAAGGGAGAAAGGCGGACAGGTATCCGGTAAGCGGCAGGGTCGGAACAGGAGAGCGCACGAGGG
AGCTTCCAGGGGGAAACGCCTGGTATCTTTATAGTCCTGTCGGGTTTCGCCACCTCTGACTTGAGCGTCG
ATTTTTGTGATGCTCGTCAGGGGGGCGGAGCCTATGGAAAAACGCCAGCAACGCGGCCTTTTTACGGTTC
CTGGCCTTTTGCTGGCCTTTTGCTCACATGTTCTTTCCTGCGTTATCCCCTGATTCTGTGGATAACCGTA
TTACCGCCTTTGAGTGAGCTGATACCGCTCGCCGCAGCCGAACGACCGAGCGCAGCGAGTCAGTGAGCGA
GGAAGCGGAAGAGCGCCCAATACGCAAACCGCCTCTCCCCGCGCGTTGGCCGATTCATTAATCACTCTGT
GGTCTCAGGAGCGGAGAATTAAGGGAGTCACGTTATGACCCCCGCCGATGACGCGGGACAAGCCGTTTTA
CGTTTGGAACTGACAGAACCGCAACGTTGAAGGAGCCACTGAGCCGCGGGTTTCTGGAGTTTAATGAGCT
AAGCACATACGTCAGAAACCATTATTGCGCGTTCAAAAGTCGCCTAAGGTCACTATCAGCTAGCAAATAT
TTCTTGTCAAAAATGCTCCACTGACGTTCCATAAATTCCCCTCGGTATCCAATTAGAGTCTCATATTCAC
TCTCCTATTTTTACAACAATTACCAACAACAACAAACAACAAACAACATTACAATTACATTTACAATTAC
CATGGTTGAACAAGATGGATTGCACGCAGGTTCTCCGGCCGCTTGGGTGGAGAGGCTATTCGGCTATGAC
TGGGCACAACAGACAATCGGCTGCTCTGATGCCGCCGTGTTCCGGCTGTCAGCGCAGGGGCGCCCGGTTC
TTTTTGTCAAGACCGACCTGTCCGGTGCCCTGAATGAACTGCAGGACGAGGCAGCGCGGCTATCGTGGCT
GGCCACGACGGGCGTTCCTTGCGCAGCTGTGCTCGACGTTGTCACTGAAGCGGGAAGGGACTGGCTGCTA
TTGGGCGAAGTGCCGGGGCAGGATCTCCTGTCATCTCACCTTGCTCCTGCCGAGAAAGTATCCATCATGG
CTGATGCAATGCGGCGGCTGCATACGCTTGATCCGGCTACCTGCCCATTCGACCACCAAGCGAAACATCG
CATCGAGCGAGCACGTACTCGGATGGAAGCCGGTCTTGTCGATCAGGATGATCTGGACGAAGAGCATCAG
GGGCTCGCGCCAGCCGAACTGTTCGCCAGGCTCAAGGCGCGCATGCCCGACGGCGAGGATCTCGTCGTGA
CTCATGGCGATGCCTGCTTGCCGAATATCATGGTGGAAAATGGCCGCTTTTCTGGATTCATCGACTGTGG
CCGGCTGGGTGTGGCGGACCGCTATCAGGACATAGCGTTGGCTACCCGTGATATTGCTGAAGAGCTTGGC
GGCGAATGGGCTGACCGCTTCCTCGTGCTTTACGGTATCGCCGCTCCCGATTCGCAGCGCATCGCCTTCT
ATCGCCTTCTTGACGAGTTCTTCTGAGCGGGACTCTGGGGTTCGCTAGAGTCCTGCTTTAATGAGATATG
CGAGACGCCTATGATCGCATGATATTTGCTTTCAATTCTGTTGTGCACGTTGTAAAAAACCTGAGCATGT
GTAGCTCAGATCCTTACCGCCGGTTTCGGTTCATTCTAATGAATATATCACCCGTTACTATCGTATTTTT
ATGAATAATATTCTCCGTTCAATTTACTGATTGTACCCTACTACTTATATGTACAATATTAAAATGAAAA
CAATATATTGTGCTGAATAGGTTTATAGCGACATCTATGATAGAGCGCCACAATAACAAACAATTGCGTT
TTATTATTACAAATCCAATTTTAAAAAAAGCGGCAGAACCGGTCAAACCTAAAAGACTGATTACATAAAT
CTTATTCAAATTTCAAAAGTGCCCCAGGGGCTAGTATCTACGACACACCGAGCGGCGAACTAATAACGCT
CACTGAAGGGAACTCCGGTTCCCCGCCGGCGCGCATGGGTGAGATTCCTTGAAGTTGAGTATTGGCCGTC
CGCTCTACCGAAAGTTACGGGCACCATTCAACCCGGTCCAGCACGGCGGCCGGGTAACCGACTTGCTGCC
CCGAGAATTATGCAGCATTTTTTTGGTGTATGTGGGCCCCAAATGAAGTGCAGGTCAAACCTTGACAGTG
ACGACAAATCGTTGGGCGGGTCCAGGGCGAATTTTGCGACAACATGTCGAGGCTCAGC
Features (pLannotate 1.2.2; 10 found; start..end, strand, type, name):
    126..230     +  promoter       AmpR promoter: bla
    221..301     -  CDS            int (fragment): INT2_ECOLX - Protein inferred from homology: Swiss-Prot protein existence level 3. Putative integrase believed to be involved in the insertion of antibiotic resistance genes into plasmids and transposons. From Escherichia coli.
    387..443     +  CDS            GmR (fragment): gentamycin acetyltransferase; aacC1; confers resistance to gentamycin
    450..1238    +  CDS            aadA: S3AD_ECOLX - Experimental evidence at protein level: Swiss-Prot protein existence level 1. Mediates bacterial resistance to the antibiotics streptomycin and spectinomycin. From Escherichia coli.
   1412..2000    +  rep_origin     ori: high-copy-number ColE1/pMB1/pBR322/pUC origin of replication
   2183..2232    +  CDS            lacI (fragment): lac repressor; lacI; The lac repressor binds to the lac operator to inhibit transcription in E. coli. This inhibition can be relieved by adding lactose or isopropyl-β-D-thiogalactopyranoside (IPTG).
   2326..2505    +  promoter       NOS promoter: nopaline synthase promoter
   2536..2590    +  misc_feature   TMV Ω: translational enhancer from the tobacco mosaic virus 5'-leader sequence (Gallie et al., 1988)
   2596..3386    +  CDS            NeoR/KanR (fragment): aminoglycoside phosphotransferase from Tn5; aph(3')-II (or nptII); confers resistance to neomycin, kanamycin, and G418 (Geneticin®)
   3413..4118    +  terminator     OCS terminator: octopine synthase terminator
